>Addgene plasmid #177587 | pEcGluRSH6 | addgene full sequence | sequence record 350721 | Addgene NGS Result
CCAGTGAGACGGGCAACAGCTGATTGCCCTTCACCGCCTGGCCCTGAGAGAGTTGCAGCAAGCGGTCCAC
GCTGGTTTGCCCCAGCAGGCGAAAATCCTGTTTGATGGTGGTTAACGGCGGGATATAACATGAGCTGTCT
TCGGTATCGTCGTATCCCACTACCGAGATATCCGCACCAACGCGCAGCCCGGACTCGGTAATGGCGCGCA
TTGCGCCCAGCGCCATCTGATCGTTGGCAACCAGCATCGCAGTGGGAACGATGCCCTCATTCAGCATTTG
CATGGTTTGTTGAAAACCGGACATGGCACTCCAGTCGCCTTCCCGTTCCGCTATCGGCTGAATTTGATTG
CGAGTGAGATATTTATGCCAGCCAGCCAGACGCAGACGCGCCGAGACAGAACTTAATGGGCCCGCTAACA
GCGCGATTTGCTGGTGACCCAATGCGACCAGATGCTCCACGCCCAGTCGCGTACCGTCTTCATGGGAGAA
AATAATACTGTTGATGGGTGTCTGGTCAGAGACATCAAGAAATAACGCCGGAACATTAGTGCAGGCAGCT
TCCACAGCAATGGCATCCTGGTCATCCAGCGGATAGTTAATGATCAGCCCACTGACGCGTTGCGCGAGAA
GATTGTGCACCGCCGCTTTACAGGCTTCGACGCCGCTTCGTTCTACCATCGACACCACCACGCTGGCACC
CAGTTGATCGGCGCGAGATTTAATCGCCGCGACAATTTGCGACGGCGCGTGCAGGGCCAGACTGGAGGTG
GCAACGCCAATCAGCAACGACTGTTTGCCCGCCAGTTGTTGTGCCACGCGGTTGGGAATGTAATTCAGCT
CCGCCATCGCCGCTTCCACTTTTTCCCGCGTTTTCGCAGAAACGTGGCTGGCCTGGTTCACCACGCGGGA
AACGGTCTGATAAGAGACACCGGCATACTCTGCGACATCGTATAACGTTACTGGTTTCACATTCACCACC
CTGAATTGACTCTCTTCCGGGCGCTATCATGCCATACCGCGAAAGGTTTTGCGCCATTCGATGGTGTCCG
GGATCTCGACGCTCTCCCTTATGCGACTCCTGCATTAGGAAGCAGCCCAGTAGTAGGTTGAGGCCGTTGA
GCACCGCCGCCGCAAGGAATGGTGCATGCAAGGAGATGGCGCCCAACAGTCCCCCGGCCACGGGGCCTGC
CACCATACCCACGCCGAAACAAGCGCTCATGAGCCCGAAGTGGCGAGCCCGATCTTCCCCATCGGTGATG
TCGGCGATATAGGCGCCAGCAACCGCACCTGTGGCGCCGGTGATGCCGGCCACGATGCGTCCGGCGTAGA
GGATCGAGATCTCGATCCCGCGAAATTAATACGACTCACTATAGGGGAATTGTGAGCGGATAACAATTCC
CCTCTAGAAATAATTTTGTTTAACTTTAAGAAGGAGATATAAGGATGAAAATCAAAACTCGCTTCGCGCC
AAGCCCAACAGGCTATCTGCACGTTGGCGGCGCGCGTACTGCTCTTTACTCCTGGCTTTTTGCACGTAAC
CACGGCGGTGAGTTCGTGCTGCGTATTGAAGACACCGATCTTGAGCGTTCCACGCCGGAAGCTATCGAAG
CCATTATGGATGGCATGAACTGGCTGAGCCTGGAGTGGGATGAAGGTCCGTACTACCAGACCAAACGTTT
TGATCGCTACAACGCGGTGATCGATCAGATGCTGGAAGAGGGCACTGCTTATAAATGCTATTGCTCTAAA
GAGCGCCTGGAAGCGCTGCGCGAAGAGCAAATGGCGAAAGGTGAGAAGCCGCGTTATGACGGTCGCTGCC
GCCACAGCCATGAGCATCATGCTGATGATGAACCGTGTGTTGTACGTTTTGCTAACCCGCAGGAAGGTTC
TGTTGTTTTTGACGATCAGATCCGTGGTCCGATCGAGTTCAGCAACCAGGAACTGGACGATCTTATTATC
CGCCGTACCGATGGTTCCCCAACCTATAACTTCTGTGTGGTTGTCGATGACTGGGATATGGAAATCACCC
ACGTTATCCGTGGCGAAGACCATATCAACAACACGCCACGCCAGATCAACATTCTTAAGGCCCTGAAAGC
GCCGGTGCCGGTTTACGCGCACGTTTCTATGATCAATGGCGATGACGGTAAAAAACTGTCCAAACGTCAC
GGGGCAGTCAGCGTAATGCAGTATCGTGATGACGGTTATTTGCCAGAAGCACTGCTGAACTATCTGGTGC
GTCTGGGCTGGTCCCACGGCGATCAGGAAATCTTCACTCGTGAAGAGATGATCAAATACTTCACTTTGAA
TGCCGTCAGCAAATCTGCCAGTGCGTTCAACACCGACAAGCTGCTGTGGCTGAACCATCACTACATTAAC
GCGCTGCCGCCGGAGTATGTTGCTACTCACTTACAGTGGCACATTGAGCAGGAAAATATCGATACCCGTA
ACGGCCCGCAGCTGGCTGATCTGGTGAAACTGCTGGGCGAACGCTGCAAGACGCTGAAAGAGATGGCACA
GAGCTGCCGTTATTTCTACGAAGATTTTGCTGAGTTCGATGCCGACGCCGCGAAAAAACATCTGCGTCCG
GTAGCGCGTCAGCCGCTGGAAGTGGTTCGTGACAAACTGGCCGCGATTACTGACTGGACCGCTGAAAACG
TTCATCACGCTATTCAGGCGACGGCGGATGAGCTGGAAGTGGGTATGGGTAAAGTTGGTATGCCGCTGCG
TGTCGCCGTAACCGGTGCGGGGCAGTCTCCAGCACTGGATGTTACCGTTCACGCAATTGGTAAGACCCGC
AGTATCGAGCGTATCAACAAAGCGCTGGATTTTATTGCTGAACGCGAAAATCAGCAGCACCATCACCATC
ATCACTGAGATCCGGCTGCTAACAAAGCCCGAAAGGAAGCTGAGTTGGCTGCTGCCACCGCTGAGCAATA
ACTAGCATAACCCCTTGGGGCCTCTAAACGGGTCTTGAGGGGTTTTTTGCTGAAAGGAGGAACTATATCC
GGATTGGCGAATGGG
[124 nt withheld, positions 3026-3149]
C
[91 nt withheld, positions 3151-3241]
A
[49 nt withheld, positions 3243-3291]
CCTTTGACGTTGGAGTCCACGTTCTTT
[37 nt withheld, positions 3319-3355]
ACCCTATCTCGGTCTATTCTTTTGATTTATAAGGGATTTTGCCGATTTCGGCCTATTGGTTAAAAAATGA
GCTGATTTAACAAAAATTTAACGCGAATTTTAACAAAATATTAACGCTTACAATTTAGGTGGCACTTTTC
GGGGAAATGTGCGCGGAACCCCTATTTGTTTATTTTTCTAAATACATTCAAATATGTATCCGCTCATGAG
ACAATAACCCTGATAAATGCTTCAATAATATTGAAAAAGGAAGAGTATGAGTATTCAACATTTCCGTGTC
GCCCTTATTCCCTTTTTTGCGGCATTTTGCCTTCCTGTTTTTGCTCACCCAGAAACGCTGGTGAAAGTAA
AAGATGCTGAAGATCAGTTGGGTGCACGAGTGGGTTACATCGAACTGGATCTCAACAGCGGTAAGATCCT
TGAGAGTTTTCGCCCCGAAGAACGTTTTCCAATGATGAGCACTTTTAAAGTTCTGCTATGTGGCGCGGTA
TTATCCCGTATTGACGCCGGGCAAGAGCAACTCGGTCGCCGCATACACTATTCTCAGAATGACTTGGTTG
AGTACTCACCAGTCACAGAAAAGCATCTTACGGATGGCATGACAGTAAGAGAATTATGCAGTGCTGCCAT
AACCATGAGTGATAACACTGCGGCCAACTTACTTCTGACAACGATCGGAGGACCGAAGGAGCTAACCGCT
TTTTTGCACAACATGGGGGATCATGTAACTCGCCTTGATCGTTGGGAACCGGAGCTGAATGAAGCCATAC
CAAACGACGAGCGTGACACCACGATGCCTGCAGCAATGGCAACAACGTTGCGCAAACTATTAACTGGCGA
ACTACTTACTCTAGCTTCCCGGCAACAATTAATAGACTGGATGGAGGCGGATAAAGTTGCAGGACCACTT
CTGCGCTCGGCCCTTCCGGCTGGCTGGTTTATTGCTGATAAATCTGGAGCCGGTGAGCGTGGGTCTCGCG
GTATCATTGCAGCACTGGGGCCAGATGGTAAGCCCTCCCGTATCGTAGTTATCTACACGACGGGGAGTCA
GGCAACTATGGATGAACGAAATAGACAGATCGCTGAGATAGGTGCCTCACTGATTAAGCATTGGTAACTG
TCAGACCAAGTTTACTCATATATACTTTAGATTGATTTAAAACTTCATTTTTAATTTAAAAGGATCTAGG
TGAAGATCCTTTTTGATAATCTCATGACCAAAATCCCTTAACGTGAGTTTTCGTTCCACTGAGCGTCAGA
CCCCGTAGAAAAGATCAAAGGATCTTCTTGAGATCCTTTTTTTCTGCGCGTAATCTGCTGCTTGCAAACA
AAAAAACCACCGCTACCAGCGGTGGTTTGTTTGCCGGATCAAGAGCTACCAACTCTTTTTCCGAAGGTAA
CTGGCTTCAGCAGAGCGCAGATACCAAATACTGTCCTTCTAGTGTAGCCGTAGTTAGGCCACCACTTCAA
GAACTCTGTAGCACCGCCTACATACCTCGCTCTGCTAATCCTGTTACCAGTGGCTGCTGCCAGTGGCGAT
AAGTCGTGTCTTACCGGGTTGGACTCAAGACGATAGTTACCGGATAAGGCGCAGCGGTCGGGCTGAACGG
GGGGTTCGTGCACACAGCCCAGCTTGGAGCGAACGACCTACACCGAACTGAGATACCTACAGCGTGAGCT
ATGAGAAAGCGCCACGCTTCCCGAAGGGAGAAAGGCGGACAGGTATCCGGTAAGCGGCAGGGTCGGAACA
GGAGAGCGCACGAGGGAGCTTCCAGGGGGAAACGCCTGGTATCTTTATAGTCCTGTCGGGTTTCGCCACC
TCTGACTTGAGCGTCGATTTTTGTGATGCTCGTCAGGGGGGCGGAGCCTATGGAAAAACGCCAGCAACGC
GGCCTTTTTACGGTTCCTGGCCTTTTGCTGGCCTTTTGCTCACATGTTCTTTCCTGCGTTATCCCCTGAT
TCTGTGGATAACCGTATTACCGCCTTTGAGTGAGCTGATACCGCTCGCCGCAGCCGAACGACCGAGCGCA
GCGAGTCAGTGAGCGAGGAAGCGGAAGAGCGCCTGATGCGGTATTTTCTCCTTACGCATCTGTGCGGTAT
TTCACACCGCAATGGTGCACTCTCAGTACAATCTGCTCTGATGCCGCATAGTTAAGCCAGTATACACTCC
GCTATCGCTACGTGACTGGGTCATGGCTGCGCCCCGACACCCGCCAACACCCGCTGACGCGCCCTGACGG
GCTTGTCTGCTCCCGGCATCCGCTTACAGACAAGCTGTGACCGTCTCCGGGAGCTGCATGTGTCAGAGGT
TTTCACCGTCATCACCGAAACGCGCGAGGCAGCTGCGGTAAAGCTCATCAGCGTGGTCGTGAAGCGATTC
ACAGATGTCTGCCTGTTCATCCGCGTCCAGCTCGTTGAGTTTCTCCAGAAGCGTTAATGTCTGGCTTCTG
ATAAAGCGGGCCATGTTAAGGGCGGTTTTTTCCTGTTTGGTCACTGATGCCTCCGTGTAAGGGGGATTTC
TGTTCATGGGGGTAATGATACCGATGAAACGAGAGAGGATGCTCACGATACGGGTTACTGATGATGAACA
TGCCCGGTTACTGGAACGTTGTGAGGGTAAACAACTGGCGGTATGGATGCGGCGGGACCAGAGAAAAATC
ACTCAGGGTCAATGCCAGCGCTTCGTTAATACAGATGTAGGTGTTCCACAGGGTAGCCAGCAGCATCCTG
CGATGCAGATCCGGAACATAATGGTGCAGGGCGCTGACTTCCGCGTTTCCAGACTTTACGAAACACGGAA
ACCGAAGACCATTCATGTTGTTGCTCAGGTCGCAGACGTTTTGCAGCAGCAGTCGCTTCACGTTCGCTCG
CGTATCGGTGATTCATTCTGCTAACCAGTAAGGCAACCCCGCCAGCCTAGCCGGGTCCTCAACGACAGGA
GCACGATCATGCGCACCCGTGGGGCCGCCATGCCGGCGATAATGGCCTGCTTCTCGCCGAAACGTTTGGT
GGCGGGACCAGTGACGAAGGCTTGAGCGAGGGCGTGCAAGATTCCGAATACCGCAAGCGACAGGCCGATC
ATCGTCGCGCTCCAGCGAAAGCGGTCCTCGCCGAAAATGACCCAGAGCGCTGCCGGCACCTGTCCTACGA
GTTGCATGATAAAGAAGACAGTCATAAGTGCGGCGACGATAGTCATGCCCCGCGCCCACCGGAAGGAGCT
GACTGGGTTGAAGGCTCTCAAGGGCATCGGTCGAGATCCCGGTGCCTAATGAGTGAGCTAACTTACATTA
ATTGCGTTGCGCTCACTGCCCGCTTTCCAGTCGGGAAACCTGTCGTGCCAGCTGCATTAATGAATCGGCC
AACGCGCGGGGAGAGGCGGTTTGCGTATTGGGCGCCAGGGTGGTTTTTCTTTTCA
Features (pLannotate 1.2.2; 18 found; start..end, strand, type, name):
    971..1048    -  promoter       lacI promoter: lacI
   1056..1335    -  CDS            TcR (fragment): tetracycline efflux protein; tet; confers resistance to tetracycline
   1357..1375    +  promoter       T7 promoter: promoter for bacteriophage T7 RNA polymerase
   1376..1400    +  protein_bind   lac operator: The lac repressor binds to the lac operator to inhibit transcription in E. coli. This inhibition can be relieved by adding lactose or isopropyl-β-D-thiogalactopyranoside (IPTG). lac repressor encoded by lacI
   1415..1437    +  RBS            RBS: efficient ribosome binding site from bacteriophage T7 gene 10 (Olins and Rangwala, 1989)
   1445..2854    +  CDS            gltX: SYE_ECOLI - Experimental evidence at protein level: Swiss-Prot protein existence level 1. Phosphorylation of GltX by HipA prevents it from being charged, leading to an increase in uncharged tRNA(Glu). This induces amino acid starvation and the stringent response via RelA/SpoT and increased (p)ppGpp levels, which inhibits replication, transcription, translation and cell wall synthesis, reducing growth and leading to multidrug resistance and persistence (PubMed:24095282, PubMed:24343429). Overexpression of GltX prevents HipA-induced growth arrest, persister formation and increases in (p)ppGpp le
   2885..2934    +  CDS            SET1 (fragment): solubility-enhancement tag derived from T7 phage gene 10B
   2942..2989    +  terminator     T7 terminator: transcription terminator for bacteriophage T7 RNA polymerase
   3026..3454    +  rep_origin     f1 ori (sequence partly withheld): f1 bacteriophage origin of replication; arrow indicates direction of (+) strand synthesis
   3507..3611    +  promoter       AmpR promoter: bla
   3612..4472    +  CDS            AmpR: β-lactamase; bla; confers resistance to ampicillin, carbenicillin, and related antibiotics
   4643..5231    +  rep_origin     ori: high-copy-number ColE1/pMB1/pBR322/pUC origin of replication
   5417..5556    -  misc_feature   bom: basis of mobility region from pBR322
   5658..5849    -  CDS            rop: Rop protein, which maintains plasmids at low copy number; rop
   5866..6246    +  CDS            YPB1_ECOLX: Protein predicted: Swiss-Prot protein existence level 4. From Escherichia coli.
   6318..6609    -  CDS            TcR (fragment): tetracycline efflux protein; tet; confers resistance to tetracycline
   6624..6645    -  protein_bind   CAP binding site: CAP binding activates transcription in the presence of cAMP. E. coli catabolite activator protein
   6658..970     -  CDS            lacI (across the origin): lac repressor; lacI; The lac repressor binds to the lac operator to inhibit transcription in E. coli. This inhibition can be relieved by adding lactose or isopropyl-β-D-thiogalactopyranoside (IPTG).
