[The description below was written by a language model from this plasmid's Addgene catalogue record and pLannotate feature annotations shown in this document.]
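Description:
pEcGluRSH6 is a bacterial expression plasmid built on the pJL-H6 backbone for producing Escherichia coli glutamate tRNA synthetase (GluRS, the product of gltX) with a C-terminal hexahistidine tag supplied by the backbone. The insert was introduced by ligation-independent cloning. The 6,770 nt sequence shows a pET-style layout. The gltX coding sequence sits downstream of a T7 promoter, a lac operator and the strong ribosome binding site from phage T7 gene 10, and is followed by a T7 terminator. A lacI gene with its own promoter is carried on the plasmid, so the lac repressor holds the T7/lac promoter off until IPTG or lactose is added. Transcription depends on T7 RNA polymerase, which must come from the expression host. The automated annotation does not call the His tag as a separate feature. It marks a short fragment resembling a T7 gene 10B-derived solubility tag between gltX and the terminator, which is probably backbone-derived sequence rather than a functional fusion partner.

The plasmid is maintained through a ColE1/pMB1-type origin and selected with ampicillin via the β-lactamase gene. The catalogue lists it as high copy, although the annotation also finds the pBR322-derived rop gene and bom region, and rop normally moderates copy number. An f1 origin is present, as are non-functional remnants of the tetracycline resistance gene left over from pBR322 ancestry. The stated purpose is expression of His-tagged GluRS in E. coli. The tag would allow purification by immobilised metal affinity chromatography, but the record does not state what the purified enzyme is used for.
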