Addgene plasmid #177587: pEcGluRSH6
Purpose: Expresses His tagged GluRS in Escherichia coli cells
Depositing lab: Kambiz Hamadani. Depositing organization: California State University, San Marcos.
Backbone
  Vector backbone: pJL-H6
  Vector type: Bacterial Expression
Growth in bacteria
  Bacterial resistance: Ampicillin, 100 μg/mL
  Growth temperature: 37°C
  Growth strain: DH5alpha
  Copy number: High Copy
Gene/Insert
  Gene/Insert name: Glutamate tRNA Synthetase
  Species: Escherichia coli
  Entrez Gene: gltX (a.k.a. b2400, ECK2394, JW2395)
  Tag / fusion protein: Hexahistidine (C terminal on backbone)
  Cloning method: Ligation Independent Cloning
Terms and licenses: Academic/Nonprofit Terms; Industry Terms: Not Available to Industry
How to cite: pEcGluRSH6 was a gift from Kambiz Hamadani (Addgene plasmid # 177587 ; http://n2t.net/addgene:177587 ; RRID:Addgene_177587)
